>Addgene plasmid #104218 | pHH0103 ITCH WW domain #3 | addgene full sequence | sequence record 204297 | Addgene NGS Result
TTGACAATTAATCATCGGCTCGTATAATGTGTGGAATTGTGAGCGGATAACAATTTCACACAGGAAACAG
CCAGTCCGTTTAGGTGTTTTCACGAGCACTTCACCAACAAGGACCATAGATTATGAAAATCGAAGAACAC
CATCACCATCACCATTCCAGCGGTAAGCTTATGTCCCCTATACTAGGTTATTGGAAAATTAAGGGCCTTG
TGCAACCCACTCGACTTCTTTTGGAATATCTTGAAGAAAAATATGAAGAGCATTTGTATGAGCGCGATGA
AGGTGATAAATGGCGAAACAAAAAGTTTGAATTGGGTTTGGAGTTTCCCAATCTTCCTTATTATATTGAT
GGTGATGTTAAATTAACACAGTCTATGGCCATCATACGTTATATAGCTGACAAGCACAACATGTTGGGTG
GTTGTCCAAAAGAGCGTGCAGAGATTTCAATGCTTGAAGGAGCGGTTTTGGATATTAGATACGGTGTTTC
GAGAATTGCATATAGTAAAGACTTTGAAACTCTCAAAGTTGATTTTCTTAGCAAGCTACCTGAAATGCTG
AAAATGTTCGAAGATCGTTTATGTCATAAAACATATTTAAATGGTGATCATGTAACCCATCCTGACTTCA
TGTTGTATGACGCTCTTGATGTTGTTTTATACATGGACCCAATGTGCCTGGATGCGTTCCCAAAATTAGT
TTGTTTTAAAAAACGTATTGAAGCTATCCCACAAATTGATAAGTACTTGAAATCCAGCAAGTATATAGCA
TGGCCTTTGCAGGGCTGGCAAGCCACGTTTGGTGGTGGCGACCATCCTCCAAAATCGGATCTGGAAGTTC
TGTTCCAGGGGCCCCTGTCCAGCGGTCTGGTTCCGCGTGGTTCCGGTACCGCGGCCCAGCCGGCCGAAAA
TCTGTACTTCCAAGGTCGTCGTGCCTCTGTGGAGCTCCCGCTGGGTCCGCTGCCGCCGGGTTGGGAAAAA
CGCACCGATAGCAATGGTCGTGTCTACTTTGTCAATCATAATACGCGCATTACGCAGTGGGAAGATCCGC
GTAGCCAGGGCCAATAGGCGGCCGCATA
[142 nt withheld, positions 1079-1220]
C
[98 nt withheld, positions 1222-1319]
AGTTTGTACTGGTGACGAAACTCAGTGTCTAGCTAGAGTGGC
[149 nt withheld, positions 1362-1510]
T
[41 nt withheld, positions 1512-1552]
T
[62 nt withheld, positions 1554-1615]
A
[35 nt withheld, positions 1617-1651]
CCTCCCTCAATCGGTTGAATGTCGCCCTTTTGTCTTTGGCGCTGGTAAACCATATGAA
[86 nt withheld, positions 1710-1795]
T
[54 nt withheld, positions 1797-1850]
CTAGCGCCGCCCTATACCTTGTCTGCCTCCCCGCGTTGCGTCGCGGTGCATGGAGCCGGGCCACCTCGAC
CTGAATGGAAGCCGGCGGCACCTCGCTAACGGATTCACCACTCCAAGAATTGGAGCCAATCAATTCTTGC
GGAGAACTGTGAATGCGCAAACCAACCCTTGGCAGAACATATCCATCGCGTCCGCCATCTCCAGCAGCCG
CACGCGGCGCATCTCGGGCAGCGTTGGGTCCTGGCCACGGGTGCGCATGATCGTGCTCCTGTCGTTGAGG
ACCCGGCTAGGCTGGCGGGGTTGCCTTACTGGTTAGCAGAATGAATCACCGATACGCGAGCGAACGTGAA
GCGACTGCTGCTGCAAAACGTCTGCGACCTGAGCAACAACATGAATGGTCTTCGGTTTCCGTGTTTCGTA
AAGTCTGGAAACGCGGAAGTCAGCGCCCTGCACCATTATGTTCCGGATCTGCATCGCAGGATGCTGCTGG
CTACCCTGTGGAACACCTACATCTGTATTAACGAAGCGCTGGCATTGACCCTGAGTGATTTTTCTCTGGT
CCCGCCGCATCCATACCGCCAGTTGTTTACCCTCACAACGTTCCAGTAACCGGGCATGTTCATCATCAGT
AACCCGTATCGTGAGCATCCTCTCTCGTTTCATCGGTATCATTACCCCCATGAACAGAAATCCCCCTTAC
ACGGAGGCATCAGTGACCAAACAGGAAAAAACCGCCCTTAACATGGCCCGCTTTATCAGAAGCCAGACAT
TAACGCTTCTGGAGAAACTCAACGAGCTGGACGCGGATGAACAGGCAGACATCTGTGAATCGCTTCACGA
CCACGCTGATGAGCTTTACCGCAGGATCCGCGAAATTGTAAGCGTTAATATTTTGTTAAAATTCGCGTTA
AATTTTTGTTAAATCAGCTCATTTTTTAACCAATAGGCCGAAATCGGCAAAATCCCTTATAAATCAAAAG
AATAGACCGAGATAGGGT
[37 nt withheld, positions 2849-2885]
AAAGAACGTGGACTCCAACGTCAAAGG
[49 nt withheld, positions 2913-2961]
T
[91 nt withheld, positions 2963-3053]
G
[124 nt withheld, positions 3055-3178]
CGCGGATCCTGCCTCGCGCGTTTCGGTGATGACGGTGAAAACCTCTGACACATGCAGCTCCCGGAGACGG
TCACAGCTTGTCTGTAAGCGGATGCCGGGAGCAGACAAGCCCGTCAGGGCGCGTCAGCGGGTGTTGGCGG
GTGTCGGGGCGCAGCCATGACCCAGTCACGTAGCGATAGCGGAGTGTATACTGGCTTAACTATGCGGCAT
CAGAGCAGATTGTACTGAGAGTGCACCATATGCGGTGTGAAATACCGCACAGATGCGTAAGGAGAAAATA
CCGCATCAGGCGCTCTTCCGCTTCCTCGCTCACTGACTCGCTGCGCTCGGTCGTTCGGCTGCGGCGAGCG
GTATCAGCTCACTCAAAGGCGGTAATACGGTTATCCACAGAATCAGGGGATAACGCAGGAAAGAACATGT
GAGCAAAAGGCCAGCAAAAGGCCAGGAACCGTAAAAAGGCCGCGTTGCTGGCGTTTTTCCATAGGCTCCG
CCCCCCTGACGAGCATCACAAAAATCGACGCTCAAGTCAGAGGTGGCGAAACCCGACAGGACTATAAAGA
TACCAGGGTTTCCCCCTGGAAGCTCCCTCGTGCGCTCTCCTGTTCCGACCCTGCCGCTTACCGGATACCT
GTCCGCCTTTCTCCCTTCGGGAAGCGTGGCGCTTTCTCATAGCTCACGCTGTAGGTATCTCAGTTCGGTG
TAGGTCGTTCGCTCCAAGCTGGGCTGTGTGCACGAACCCCCCGTTCAGCCCGACCGCTGCGCCTTATCCG
GTAACTATCGTCTTGAGTCCAACCCGGTAAGACACGACTTATCGCCACTGGCAGCAGCCACTGGTAACAG
GATTAGCAGAGCGAGGTATGTAGGCGGTGCTACAGAGTTCTTGAAGTGGTGGCCTAACTACGGCTACACT
AGAAGGACAGTATTTGGTATCTGCGCTCTGCTGAAGCCAGTTACCTTCGGAAAAAGAGTTGGTAGCTCTT
GATCCGGCAAACAAACCACCGCTGGTAGCGGTGGTTTTTTTGTTTGCAAGCAGCAGATTACGCGCAGAAA
AAAAGGATCTCAAGAAGATCCTTTGATCTTTTCTACGGGGTCTGACGCTCAGTGGAACGAAAACTCACGT
TAAGGGATTTTGGTCATGAGATTATCAAAAAGGATCTTCACCTAGATCCTTTTAAATTAAAAATGAAGTT
TTAAATCAATCTAAAGTATATATGAGTAAACTTGGTCTGACAGTTACCAATGCTTAATCAGTGAGGCACC
TATCTCAGCGATCTGTCTATTTCGTTCATCCATAGTTGCCTGACTCCCCGTCGTGTAGATAACTACGATA
CGGGAGGGCTTACCATCTGGCCCCAGTGCTGCAATGATACCGCGAGACCCACGCTCACCGGCTCCAGATT
TATCAGCAATAAACCAGCCAGCCGGAAGGGCCGAGCGCAGAAGTGGTCCTGCAACTTTATCCGCCTCCAT
CCAGTCTATTAATTGTTGCCGGGAAGCTAGAGTAAGTAGTTCGCCAGTTAATAGTTTGCGCAACGTTGTT
GCCATTGCTGCAGGCATCGTGGTGTCACGCTCGTCGTTTGGTATGGCTTCATTCAGCTCCGGTTCCCAAC
GATCAAGGCGAGTTACATGATCCCCCATGTTGTGCAAAAAAGCGGTTAGCTCCTTCGGTCCTCCGATCGT
TGTCAGAAGTAAGTTGGCCGCAGTGTTATCACTCATGGTTATGGCAGCACTGCATAATTCTCTTACTGTC
ATGCCATCCGTAAGATGCTTTTCTGTGACTGGTGAGTACTCAACCAAGTCATTCTGAGAATAGTGTATGC
GGCGACCGAGTTGCTCTTGCCCGGCGTCAACACGGGATAATACCGCGCCACATAGCAGAACTTTAAAAGT
GCTCATCATTGGAAAACGTTCTTCGGGGCGAAAACTCTCAAGGATCTTACCGCTGTTGAGATCCAGTTCG
ATGTAACCCACTCGTGCACCCAACTGATCTTCAGCATCTTTTACTTTCACCAGCGTTTCTGGGTGAGCAA
AAACAGGAAGGCAAAATGCCGCAAAAAAGGGAATAAGGGCGACACGGAAATGTTGAATACTCATACTCTT
CCTTTTTCAATATTATTGAAGCATTTATCAGGGTTATTGTCTCATGAGCGGATACATATTTGAATGTATT
TAGAAAAATAAACAAATAGGGGTTCCGCGCACATTTCCCCGAAAAGTGCCACCTGACGTCTAAGAAACCA
TTATTATCATGACATTAACCTATAAAAATAGGCGTATCACGAGGCCCTTTCGTCTTCAAGAATTCCCGAC
ACCATCGAATGGTGCAAAACCTTTCGCGGTATGGCATGATAGCGCCCGGAAGAGAGTCAATTCAGGGTGG
TGAATGTGAAACCAGTAACGTTATACGATGTCGCAGAGTATGCCGGTGTCTCTTATCAGACCGTTTCCCG
CGTGGTGAACCAGGCCAGCCACGTTTCTGCGAAAACGCGGGAAAAAGTGGAAGCGGCGATGGCGGAGCTG
AATTACATTCCCAACCGCGTGGCACAACAACTGGCGGGCAAACAGTCGTTGCTGATTGGCGTTGCCACCT
CCAGTCTGGCCCTGCACGCGCCGTCGCAAATTGTCGCGGCGATTAAATCTCGCGCCGATCAACTGGGTGC
CAGCGTGGTGGTGTCGATGGTAGAACGAAGCGGCGTCGAAGCCTGTAAAGCGGCGGTGCACAATCTTCTC
GCGCAACGCGTCAGTGGGCTGATCATTAACTATCCGCTGGATGACCAGGATGCCATTGCTGTGGAAGCTG
CCTGCACTAATGTTCCGGCGTTATTTCTTGATGTCTCTGACCAGACACCCATCAACAGTATTATTTTCTC
CCATGAAGACGGTACGCGACTGGGCGTGGAGCATCTGGTCGCATTGGGTCACCAGCAAATCGCGCTGTTA
GCGGGCCCATTAAGTTCTGTCTCGGCGCGTCTGCGTCTGGCTGGCTGGCATAAATATCTCACTCGCAATC
AAATTCAGCCGATAGCGGAACGGGAAGGCGACTGGAGTGCCATGTCCGGTTTTCAACAAACCATGCAAAT
GCTGAATGAGGGCATCGTTCCCACTGCGATGCTGGTTGCCAACGATCAGATGGCGCTGGGCGCAATGCGC
GCCATTACCGAGTCCGGGCTGCGCGTTGGTGCGGATATCTCGGTAGTGGGATACGACGATACCGAAGACA
GCTCATGTTATATCCCGCCGTTAACCACCATCAAACAGGATTTTCGCCTGCTGGGGCAAACCAGCGTGGA
CCGCTTGCTGCAACTCTCTCAGGGCCAGGCGGTGAAGGGCAATCAGCTGTTGCCCGTCTCACTGGTGAAA
AGAAAAACCACCCTGGCGCCCAATACGCAAACCGCCTCTCCCCGCGCGTTGGCCGATTCATTAATGCAGC
TGGCACGACAGGTTTCCCGACTGGAAAGCGGGCAGTGAGCGCAACGCAATTAATGTAAGTTAGCTCACTC
ATTAGGCACAATTCTCATGTTTGACAGCTTATCATCGACTGCACGGTGCACCAATGCTTCTGGCGTCAGG
CAGCCATCGGAAGCTGTGGTATGGCTGTGCAGGTCGTAAATCACTGCATAATTCGTGTCGCTCAAGGCGC
ACTCCCGTTCTGGATAATGTTTTTTGCGCCGACATCATAACGGTTCTGGCAAATATTCTGAAATGAGCTG
Features (pLannotate 1.2.2; 21 found; start..end, strand, type, name):
      1..29      +  promoter       tac promoter: strong E. coli promoter; hybrid between the trp and lac UV5 promoters
     37..53      +  protein_bind   lac operator: The lac repressor binds to the lac operator to inhibit transcription in E. coli. This inhibition can be relieved by adding lactose or isopropyl-β-D-thiogalactopyranoside (IPTG). lac repressor encoded by lacI
    138..155     +  CDS            6xHis: 6xHis affinity tag
    171..824     +  CDS            GST26_SCHJA: Experimental evidence at protein level: Swiss-Prot protein existence level 1. GST isoenzymes appear to play a central role in the parasite detoxification system. Other functions are also suspected including a role in increasing the solubility of haematin in the parasite gut. From Schistosoma japonicum (Blood fluke).
    927..1052    +  CDS            yap1 (fragment): YAP1_ORYLA - Also known as hir From Oryzias latipes (Japanese rice fish) (Japanese killifish).
   1083..1130    +  terminator     fd terminator (sequence withheld): central terminator from bacteriophage fd (Otsuka and Kunisawa, 1982)
   1135..1347    +  CDS            M13 gene III (fragment) (sequence partly withheld): pIII; III; minor coat protein
   1362..1832    +  CDS            M13 gene III (fragment) (sequence partly withheld): pIII; III; minor coat protein
   1854..1924    +  CDS            TcR (fragment): tetracycline efflux protein; tet; confers resistance to tetracycline
   2166..2546    -  CDS            YPB1_ECOLX: Protein predicted: Swiss-Prot protein existence level 4. From Escherichia coli.
   2563..2714    +  CDS            rop (fragment): Rop protein, which maintains plasmids at low copy number; rop
   2750..3178    -  rep_origin     f1 ori (sequence partly withheld): f1 bacteriophage origin of replication; arrow indicates direction of (+) strand synthesis
   3187..3226    +  CDS            rop (fragment): Rop protein, which maintains plasmids at low copy number; rop
   3328..3468    +  misc_feature   bom: basis of mobility region from pBR322
   3654..4241    -  rep_origin     ori: high-copy-number ColE1/pMB1/pBR322/pUC origin of replication
   4412..5272    -  CDS            AmpR: β-lactamase; bla; confers resistance to ampicillin, carbenicillin, and related antibiotics
   5273..5377    -  promoter       AmpR promoter: bla
   5486..5563    +  promoter       lacIq promoter: lacI (mutant); In the lacIq allele, a single base change in the promoter boosts expression of the lacI gene about 10-fold.
   5564..6646    +  CDS            lacI: lac repressor; lacI; The lac repressor binds to the lac operator to inhibit transcription in E. coli. This inhibition can be relieved by adding lactose or isopropyl-β-D-thiogalactopyranoside (IPTG).
   6659..6680    +  protein_bind   CAP binding site: CAP binding activates transcription in the presence of cAMP. E. coli catabolite activator protein
   6699..6716    +  promoter       tet promoter (fragment): E. coli promoter for tetracycline efflux protein gene
