[The description below was written by a language model from this plasmid's Addgene catalogue record and pLannotate feature annotations shown in this document.]
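Description:
pHH0103 ITCH WW domain #3 is a 6,888-nt bacterial expression plasmid for producing the third WW domain of the human E3 ubiquitin ligase ITCH as a GST fusion in E. coli. It replicates from a ColE1/pMB1-type origin and is selected with ampicillin through the bla gene. An f1 phage origin is also present, along with a pBR322 bom site and fragments of rop and the tetracycline resistance gene. The catalogue lists the copy number as unknown.

Expression is driven by the tac promoter followed by a lac operator. The plasmid carries its own lacI gene under the lacIq promoter, so transcription is repressed until it is induced with IPTG. The open reading frame begins with a 6xHis tag followed by Schistosoma japonicum GST. The depositor describes a linker after GST that contains a TEV protease-type recognition motif, and after it the 183-bp insert, which was codon-optimised for bacteria and cloned between SfiI and NotI sites. The annotation software labels this insert region as a yap1 fragment from a fish species. This most likely reflects sequence similarity among WW domains rather than the true identity of the insert, which the record gives as ITCH.

Downstream of the insert lie an fd terminator and two fragments of M13 gene III. These, together with the f1 origin, suggest the backbone derives from a phagemid display vector, although the record does not state this. The dual His and GST tags allow affinity purification. The record gives the purpose only as bacterial expression of this WW domain, a type of module generally known to bind proline-rich peptide motifs.
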