>Addgene plasmid #104218 | pHH0103 ITCH WW domain #3 | depositor partial sequence | sequence record 197370 | WW domain with linker
GGCCCAGCCGGCCGAAAATCTGTACTTCCAAGGTCGTCGTGCCTCTGTGGAGCTCCCGCTGGGTCCGCTG
CCGCCGGGTTGGGAAAAACGCACCGATAGCAATGGTCGTGTCTACTTTGTCAATCATAATACGCGCATTA
CGCAGTGGGAAGATCCGCGTAGCCAGGGCCAATAGGCGGCCGC
