Addgene plasmid #104218: pHH0103 ITCH WW domain #3
Purpose: Bacterial expression of WW domain #3 from ITCH
Depositing lab: Sachdev Sidhu & Marius Sudol. Depositing organization: National University of Singapore.
Backbone
  Vector backbone: pHH0103
  Vector type: Bacterial Expression
Growth in bacteria
  Bacterial resistance: Ampicillin, 100 μg/mL
  Growth temperature: 37°C
  Growth strain: DH5alpha
  Copy number: Unknown
Gene/Insert
  Gene/Insert name: ITCH WW domain #3
  Species: H. sapiens (human)
  Insert size (bp): 183
  Mutation: codon optimized for expression in bacteria
  Entrez Gene: ITCH (a.k.a. ADMFD, AIF4, AIP4, NAPP1)
  Promoter: tac
  Tag / fusion protein: GST (N terminal on backbone)
  Cloning method: Restriction Enzyme; 5′ cloning site SfiI (unknown if destroyed); 3′ cloning site NotI (unknown if destroyed)
  Sequencing primers: 5′ pGEX-5'
Terms and licenses: Academic/Nonprofit Terms; Industry Terms: Not Available to Industry
Depositor comments: Amino acid sequence: Linker - ENLYFQGRRASV(gagctc) and WW domain - PLGPLPPGWEKRTDSNGRVYFVNHNTRITQWEDPRSQGQ
How to cite: pHH0103 ITCH WW domain #3 was a gift from Sachdev Sidhu & Marius Sudol (Addgene plasmid # 104218 ; http://n2t.net/addgene:104218 ; RRID:Addgene_104218)
